Addgene plasmid #158168: p663-UBC-miniTurbo-V5-CAMK1G_IDG-K
Purpose: Gateway destination clone of CAMK1G (human) tagged with N-terminal miniTurbo-V5 for generating protein-proximity networks using proximity-dependent biotinylation proteomics
Depositing lab: Ben Major. Depositing organization: Washington University in Saint Louis.
Backbone
  Vector backbone: pDest663
  Backbone manufacturer: PEL
  Backbone size w/o insert (bp): 9019
  Vector type: Mammalian Expression, Lentiviral ; Gateway Destination
  Selectable markers: Puromycin
Growth in bacteria
  Bacterial resistance: Ampicillin, 100 μg/mL
  Growth temperature: 30°C
  Growth strain: NEB Stable
  Copy number: Low Copy
Gene/Insert
  Gene/Insert name: miniTurbo-V5-CAMK1G (alt name: CAMK1G)
  Species: H. sapiens (human)
  Entrez Gene: CAMK1G (a.k.a. CLICK3, CLICKIII, VWS1)
  Promoter: Ubiquitin
  Tag / fusion protein: miniTurbo-V5 (N terminal on insert)
  Cloning method: Gateway Cloning
  Sequencing primers: 5′ GCCCGAAGGAATAGAAGAAGAA; 3′ CATAGCGTAAAAGGAGCAACA
Terms and licenses: Academic/Nonprofit Terms; Industry Terms: Not Available to Industry
Depositor comments: These plasmids were generated as part of the Illuminating the Druggable Genome (IDG) program sponsored by the NIH Common Fund. The goal of this program is to identify, gather, and distribute information and resources for proteins that currently are not well-studied yet belong to commonly drug-targeted protein families: protein kinases, non-olfactory G-protein coupled receptors (GPCRs), and ion channels. The IDG program is designed to develop fundamental research tools for understudied proteins, elucidate their function, and disseminate the IDG-related resources and data to the greater scientific community. These lentiviral gateway destination plasmids were generated, as part of the Kinase-Data and Resource Generating Center (DRGC), using the single fragment or multisite gateway cloning technology. They were used for generating proteomics-based protein-interaction and protein-proximity networks that can be accessed through the kinase-DRGC website https://darkkinome.org/. Each plasmid has either an N- or C-terminal fusion protein (Flag/ V5/V5-miniTurbo/V5-TurboID/miniTurbo-V5/TurboID-V5) tagged understudied kinase driven under either a CMV or Ubiquitin (UBC) promoter. All inserts in the pENTR plasmids used to generate the deposited destination plasmids were end-sequenced and insert size validated prior to multi-site gateway cloning. The combined insert size of the single fragment or three fragment destination plasmids were confirmed by restriction digestion (BsrGI, and EcoRV for pDest667; BsrGI, EcoRV, and BstZ17I for pDest663; and BsrGI for pHAGE) and all plasmids were partially sequenced to ensure in-frame ORFs and fusion tags.
How to cite: p663-UBC-miniTurbo-V5-CAMK1G_IDG-K was a gift from Ben Major (Addgene plasmid # 158168 ; http://n2t.net/addgene:158168 ; RRID:Addgene_158168)
