[The description below was written by a language model from this plasmid's Addgene catalogue record and pLannotate feature annotations shown in this document.]
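Description:
p663-UBC-miniTurbo-V5-CAMK1G_IDG-K is a lentiviral mammalian expression plasmid built on the pDest663 Gateway destination backbone, carrying human CAMK1G (calcium/calmodulin-dependent protein kinase I gamma) fused at its N terminus to miniTurbo-V5. In bacteria it is maintained through a ColE1/pUC-type origin and selected with ampicillin via the β-lactamase gene. The catalogue entry lists it as low copy even though the annotated origin is of the high-copy type. An f1 origin, an SV40 origin and remnants of a lac/lacZα cloning region with T3 and T7 promoters are also present in the backbone. The annotated sequence is 10,895 nt.

The viral portion has a third-generation-style layout. An RSV promoter drives a truncated HIV-1 5' LTR, followed by the Ψ packaging signal with a gag fragment, the RRE for Rev-dependent export of the genomic RNA, and the cPPT/CTS. A second truncated LTR and an SV40 polyadenylation signal close the transfer cassette. Between the LTRs, the attB4, attB5, attB1 and attB2 scars show multisite Gateway assembly of three modules: the human ubiquitin C promoter, the miniTurbo biotin ligase coding sequence, and the CAMK1G open reading frame. The V5 epitope named in the record is not separately annotated in the feature table. A WPRE downstream of the fusion enhances transcript expression, and a separate mouse PGK promoter drives puromycin N-acetyltransferase for selection of transduced cells.

The plasmid was made within the Illuminating the Druggable Genome program's kinase resource. It is intended for stable, moderate-level expression of the tagged understudied kinase, so that miniTurbo biotinylates nearby proteins for proximity-dependent proteomic mapping of its interaction network.
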