Features (pLannotate 1.2.2; 32 found; start..end, strand, type, name):
     22..126     +  promoter       AmpR promoter: bla
    127..987     +  CDS            AmpR: β-lactamase; bla; confers resistance to ampicillin, carbenicillin, and related antibiotics
   1158..1746    +  rep_origin     ori: high-copy-number ColE1/pMB1/pBR322/pUC origin of replication
   1929..2021    +  CDS            lacI (fragment): lac repressor; lacI; The lac repressor binds to the lac operator to inhibit transcription in E. coli. This inhibition can be relieved by adding lactose or isopropyl-β-D-thiogalactopyranoside (IPTG).
   2034..2055    +  protein_bind   CAP binding site: CAP binding activates transcription in the presence of cAMP. E. coli catabolite activator protein
   2070..2100    +  promoter       lac promoter: promoter for the E. coli lac operon
   2104..2126    +  protein_bind   lac operator (fragment): The lac repressor binds to the lac operator to inhibit transcription in E. coli. This inhibition can be relieved by adding lactose or isopropyl-β-D-thiogalactopyranoside (IPTG). lac repressor encoded by lacI
   2169..2187    +  promoter       T3 promoter: promoter for bacteriophage T3 RNA polymerase
   2215..2441    +  promoter       RSV promoter: Rous sarcoma virus enhancer/promoter
   2442..2622    +  LTR            5' LTR (truncated): truncated 5' long terminal repeat (LTR) from HIV-1
   2669..2794    +  misc_feature   HIV-1 Ψ: packaging signal of human immunodeficiency virus type 1
   2778..3141    +  CDS            HIV-1 gag (fragment): gag protein from human immunodeficiency virus 1; gag
   3287..3520    +  misc_feature   RRE: The Rev response element (RRE) of HIV-1 allows for Rev-dependent mRNA export from the nucleus to the cytoplasm.
   3897..3997    +  CDS            Rev (fragment): human immunodeficiency virus 1 (HIV-1) Rev protein; rev; enhances nuclear export of unspliced and incompletely spliced viral mRNAs
   4016..4132    +  misc_feature   cPPT/CTS: central polypurine tract and central termination sequence of HIV-1
   4166..4186    +  protein_bind   attB4: mutant version of attB; core recombination site for the Gateway® BP reaction BP Clonase™
   4186..5397    +  promoter       UbC promoter: human ubiquitin C promoter
   5401..5419    -  protein_bind   attB5 (fragment): mutant version of attB; core recombination site for the Gateway® BP reaction BP Clonase™
   5434..6204    +  CDS            miniTurbo: N-terminally truncated mutant of the E. coli biotin ligase BioID engineered for improved catalytic efficiency (Branon et al., 2018)
   6253..6277    +  protein_bind   attB1: mutant version of attB; recombination site for the Gateway® BP reaction BP Clonase™
   6283..7710    +  CDS            CAMK1G (sequence withheld): KCC1G_HUMAN - Also known as CLICK3, VWS1. Experimental evidence at protein level: Swiss-Prot protein existence level 1. Calcium/calmodulin-dependent protein kinase belonging to a proposed calcium-triggered signaling cascade. In vitro phosphorylates transcription factor CREB1 (By similarity). From Homo sapiens (Human).
   7715..7736    -  protein_bind   attB2 (fragment): mutant version of attB; recombination site for the Gateway® BP reaction BP Clonase™
   7769..8357    +  misc_feature   WPRE: woodchuck hepatitis virus posttranscriptional regulatory element
   8371..8870    +  promoter       PGK promoter: mouse phosphoglycerate kinase 1 promoter
   8891..9490    +  CDS            PuroR: puromycin N-acetyltransferase; pac from Streptomyces alboniger; confers resistance to puromycin
   9558..9695    +  CDS            nef (fragment): NEF_HV1LA - Experimental evidence at protein level: Swiss-Prot protein existence level 1. Extracellular Nef protein targets CD4(+) T-lymphocytes for apoptosis by interacting with CXCR4 surface receptors. From Human immunodeficiency virus type 1 group M subtype B (isolate Lai) (HIV-1).
   9681..9861    +  LTR            5' LTR (truncated): truncated 5' long terminal repeat (LTR) from HIV-1
   9933..10054   +  polyA_signal   SV40 poly(A) signal: SV40 polyadenylation signal
  10094..10229   +  rep_origin     SV40 ori: SV40 origin of replication
  10250..10268   -  promoter       T7 promoter: promoter for bacteriophage T7 RNA polymerase
  10276..10431   +  CDS            lacZα (fragment): LacZα fragment of β-galactosidase; lacZ fragment
  10436..10864   +  rep_origin     f1 ori (sequence partly withheld): f1 bacteriophage origin of replication; arrow indicates direction of (+) strand synthesis
>Addgene plasmid #158168 | p663-UBC-miniTurbo-V5-CAMK1G_IDG-K | addgene full sequence | sequence record 309974 | Addgene NGS Result
GGCACTTTTCGGGGAAATGTGCGCGGAACCCCTATTTGTTTATTTTTCTAAATACATTCAAATATGTATC
CGCTCATGAGACAATAACCCTGATAAATGCTTCAATAATATTGAAAAAGGAAGAGTATGAGTATTCAACA
TTTCCGTGTCGCCCTTATTCCCTTTTTTGCGGCATTTTGCCTTCCTGTTTTTGCTCACCCAGAAACGCTG
GTGAAAGTAAAAGATGCTGAAGATCAGTTGGGTGCACGAGTGGGTTACATCGAACTGGATCTCAACAGCG
GTAAGATCCTTGAGAGTTTTCGCCCCGAAGAACGTTTTCCAATGATGAGCACTTTTAAAGTTCTGCTATG
TGGCGCGGTATTATCCCGTATTGACGCCGGGCAAGAGCAACTCGGTCGCCGCATACACTATTCTCAGAAT
GACTTGGTTGAGTACTCACCAGTCACAGAAAAGCATCTTACGGATGGCATGACAGTAAGAGAATTATGCA
GTGCTGCCATAACCATGAGTGATAACACTGCGGCCAACTTACTTCTGACAACGATCGGAGGACCGAAGGA
GCTAACCGCTTTTTTGCACAACATGGGGGATCATGTAACTCGCCTTGATCGTTGGGAACCGGAGCTGAAT
GAAGCCATACCAAACGACGAGCGTGACACCACGATGCCTGTAGCAATGGCAACAACGTTGCGCAAACTAT
TAACTGGCGAACTACTTACTCTAGCTTCCCGGCAACAATTAATAGACTGGATGGAGGCGGATAAAGTTGC
AGGACCACTTCTGCGCTCGGCCCTTCCGGCTGGCTGGTTTATTGCTGATAAATCTGGAGCCGGTGAGCGT
GGGTCTCGCGGTATCATTGCAGCACTGGGGCCAGATGGTAAGCCCTCCCGTATCGTAGTTATCTACACGA
CGGGGAGTCAGGCAACTATGGATGAACGAAATAGACAGATCGCTGAGATAGGTGCCTCACTGATTAAGCA
TTGGTAACTGTCAGACCAAGTTTACTCATATATACTTTAGATTGATTTAAAACTTCATTTTTAATTTAAA
AGGATCTAGGTGAAGATCCTTTTTGATAATCTCATGACCAAAATCCCTTAACGTGAGTTTTCGTTCCACT
GAGCGTCAGACCCCGTAGAAAAGATCAAAGGATCTTCTTGAGATCCTTTTTTTCTGCGCGTAATCTGCTG
CTTGCAAACAAAAAAACCACCGCTACCAGCGGTGGTTTGTTTGCCGGATCAAGAGCTACCAACTCTTTTT
CCGAAGGTAACTGGCTTCAGCAGAGCGCAGATACCAAATACTGTTCTTCTAGTGTAGCCGTAGTTAGGCC
ACCACTTCAAGAACTCTGTAGCACCGCCTACATACCTCGCTCTGCTAATCCTGTTACCAGTGGCTGCTGC
CAGTGGCGATAAGTCGTGTCTTACCGGGTTGGACTCAAGACGATAGTTACCGGATAAGGCGCAGCGGTCG
GGCTGAACGGGGGGTTCGTGCACACAGCCCAGCTTGGAGCGAACGACCTACACCGAACTGAGATACCTAC
AGCGTGAGCTATGAGAAAGCGCCACGCTTCCCGAAGGGAGAAAGGCGGACAGGTATCCGGTAAGCGGCAG
GGTCGGAACAGGAGAGCGCACGAGGGAGCTTCCAGGGGGAAACGCCTGGTATCTTTATAGTCCTGTCGGG
TTTCGCCACCTCTGACTTGAGCGTCGATTTTTGTGATGCTCGTCAGGGGGGCGGAGCCTATGGAAAAACG
CCAGCAACGCGGCCTTTTTACGGTTCCTGGCCTTTTGCTGGCCTTTTGCTCACATGTTCTTTCCTGCGTT
ATCCCCTGATTCTGTGGATAACCGTATTACCGCCTTTGAGTGAGCTGATACCGCTCGCCGCAGCCGAACG
ACCGAGCGCAGCGAGTCAGTGAGCGAGGAAGCGGAAGAGCGCCCAATACGCAAACCGCCTCTCCCCGCGC
GTTGGCCGATTCATTAATGCAGCTGGCACGACAGGTTTCCCGACTGGAAAGCGGGCAGTGAGCGCAACGC
AATTAATGTGAGTTAGCTCACTCATTAGGCACCCCAGGCTTTACACTTTATGCTTCCGGCTCGTATGTTG
TGTGGAATTGTGAGCGGATAACAATTTCACACAGGAAACAGCTATGACCATGATTACGCCAAGCGCGCAA
TTAACCCTCACTAAAGGGAACAAAAGCTGGAGCTGCAAGCTTAATGTAGTCTTATGCAATACTCTTGTAG
TCTTGCAACATGGTAACGATGAGTTAGCAACATGCCTTACAAGGAGAGAAAAAGCACCGTGCATGCCGAT
TGGTGGAAGTAAGGTGGTACGATCGTGCCTTATTAGGAAGGCAACAGACGGGTCTGACATGGATTGGACG
AACCACTGAATTGCCGCATTGCAGAGATATTGTATTTAAGTGCCTAGCTCGATACATAAACGGGTCTCTC
TGGTTAGACCAGATCTGAGCCTGGGAGCTCTCTGGCTAACTAGGGAACCCACTGCTTAAGCCTCAATAAA
GCTTGCCTTGAGTGCTTCAAGTAGTGTGTGCCCGTCTGTTGTGTGACTCTGGTAACTAGAGATCCCTCAG
ACCCTTTTAGTCAGTGTGGAAAATCTCTAGCAGTGGCGCCCGAACAGGGACTTGAAAGCGAAAGGGAAAC
CAGAGGAGCTCTCTCGACGCAGGACTCGGCTTGCTGAAGCGCGCACGGCAAGAGGCGAGGGGCGGCGACT
GGTGAGTACGCCAAAAATTTTGACTAGCGGAGGCTAGAAGGAGAGAGATGGGTGCGAGAGCGTCAGTATT
AAGCGGGGGAGAATTAGATCGCGATGGGAAAAAATTCGGTTAAGGCCAGGGGGAAAGAAAAAATATAAAT
TAAAACATATAGTATGGGCAAGCAGGGAGCTAGAACGATTCGCAGTTAATCCTGGCCTGTTAGAAACATC
AGAAGGCTGTAGACAAATACTGGGACAGCTACAACCATCCCTTCAGACAGGATCAGAAGAACTTAGATCA
TTATATAATACAGTAGCAACCCTCTATTGTGTGCATCAAAGGATAGAGATAAAAGACACCAAGGAAGCTT
TAGACAAGATAGAGGAAGAGCAAAACAAAAGTAAGACCACCGCACAGCAAGCGGCCGCTGATCTTCAGAC
CTGGAGGAGGAGATATGAGGGACAATTGGAGAAGTGAATTATATAAATATAAAGTAGTAAAAATTGAACC
ATTAGGAGTAGCACCCACCAAGGCAAAGAGAAGAGTGGTGCAGAGAGAAAAAAGAGCAGTGGGAATAGGA
GCTTTGTTCCTTGGGTTCTTGGGAGCAGCAGGAAGCACTATGGGCGCAGCGTCAATGACGCTGACGGTAC
AGGCCAGACAATTATTGTCTGGTATAGTGCAGCAGCAGAACAATTTGCTGAGGGCTATTGAGGCGCAACA
GCATCTGTTGCAACTCACAGTCTGGGGCATCAAGCAGCTCCAGGCAAGAATCCTGGCTGTGGAAAGATAC
CTAAAGGATCAACAGCTCCTGGGGATTTGGGGTTGCTCTGGAAAACTCATTTGCACCACTGCTGTGCCTT
GGAATGCTAGTTGGAGTAATAAATCTCTGGAACAGATTTGGAATCACACGACCTGGATGGAGTGGGACAG
AGAAATTAACAATTACACAAGCTTAATACACTCCTTAATTGAAGAATCGCAAAACCAGCAAGAAAAGAAT
GAACAAGAATTATTGGAATTAGATAAATGGGCAAGTTTGTGGAATTGGTTTAACATAACAAATTGGCTGT
GGTATATAAAATTATTCATAATGATAGTAGGAGGCTTGGTAGGTTTAAGAATAGTTTTTGCTGTACTTTC
TATAGTGAATAGAGTTAGGCAGGGATATTCACCATTATCGTTTCAGACCCACCTCCCAACCCCGAGGGGA
CCCGACAGGCCCGAAGGAATAGAAGAAGAAGGTGGAGAGAGAGACAGAGACAGATCCATTCGATTAGTGA
ACGGATCTCGACGGTATCGGTTAACTTTTAAAAGAAAAGGGGGGATTGGGGGGTACAGTGCAGGGGAAAG
AATAGTAGACATAATAGCAACAGACATACAAACTAAAGAATTACAAAAACAAATTACAAAATTCAAAATT
TTATCGTCCAGTGTGGTGGAATTCTGCAGATATCACAACTTTGTATAGAAAAGTTGGCCTCCGCGCCGGG
TTTTGGCGCCTCCCGCGGGCGCCCCCCTCCTCACGGCGAGCGCTGCCACGTCAGACGAAGGGCGCAGCGA
GCGTCCTGATCCTTCCGCCCGGACGCTCAGGACAGCGGCCCGCTGCTCATAAGACTCGGCCTTAGAACCC
CAGTATCAGCAGAAGGACATTTTAGGACGGGACTTGGGTGACTCTAGGGCACTGGTTTTCTTTCCAGAGA
GCGGAACAGGCGAGGAAAAGTAGTCCCTTCTCGGCGATTCTGCGGAGGGATCTCCGTGGGGCGGTGAACG
CCGATGATTATATAAGGACGCGCCGGGTGTGGCACAGCTAGTTCCGTCGCAGCCGGGATTTGGGTCGCGG
TTCTTGTTTGTGGATCGCTGTGATCGTCACTTGGTGAGTAGCGGGCTGCTGGGCTGGCCGGGGCTTTCGT
GGCCGCCGGGCCGCTCGGTGGGACGGAAGCGTGTGGAGAGACCGCCAAGGGCTGTAGTCTGGGTCCGCGA
GCAAGGTTGCCCTGAACTGGGGGTTGGGGGGAGCGCAGCAAAATGGCGGCTGTTCCCGAGTCTTGAATGG
AAGACGCTTGTGAGGCGGGCTGTGAGGTCGTTGAAACAAGGTGGGGGGCATGGTGGGCGGCAAGAACCCA
AGGTCTTGAGGCCTTCGCTAATGCGGGAAAGCTCTTATTCGGGTGAGATGGGCTGGGGCACCATCTGGGG
ACCCTGACGTGAAGTTTGTCACTGACTGGAGAACTCGGTTTGTCGTCTGTTGCGGGGGCGGCAGTTATGG
CGGTGCCGTTGGGCAGTGCACCCGTACCTTTGGGAGCGCGCGCCCTCGTCGTGTCGTGACGTCACCCGTT
CTGTTGGCTTATAATGCAGGGTGGGGCCACCTGCCGGTAGGTGTGCGGTAGGCTTTTCTCCGTCGCAGGA
CGCAGGGTTCGGGCCTAGGGTAGGCTCTCCTGAATCGACAGGCGCCGGACCTCTGGTGAGGGGAGGGATA
AGTGAGGCGTCAGTTTCTTTGGTCGGTTTTATGTACCTATCTTCTTAAGTAGCTGAAGCTCCGGTTTTGA
ACTATGCGCTCGGGGTTGGCGAGTGTGTTTTGTGAAGTTTTTTAGGCACCTTTTGAAATGTAATCATTTG
GGTCAATATGTAATTTTCAGTGTTAGACTAGTAAATTGTCCGCTAAATTCTGGCCGTTTTTGGCTTTTTT
GTTAGACGGCCAACTTTTGTATACAAAGTGGGCCACCATGGGAATCCCGCTGCTGAACGCTAAACAGATT
CTGGGACAGCTGGACGGCGGGAGCGTGGCAGTCCTGCCTGTGGTCGACTCCACCAATCAGTACCTGCTGG
ATCGAATCGGCGAGCTGAAGAGTGGGGATGCTTGCATTGCAGAATATCAGCAGGCAGGGAGAGGAAGCAG
AGGGAGGAAATGGTTCTCTCCTTTTGGAGCTAACCTGTACCTGAGTATGTTTTGGCGCCTGAAGCGGGGA
CCAGCAGCAATCGGCCTGGGCCCGGTCATCGGAATTGTCATGGCAGAAGCGCTGCGAAAGCTGGGAGCAG
ACAAGGTGCGAGTCAAATGGCCCAATGACCTGTATCTGCAGGATAGAAAGCTGGCAGGCATCCTGGTGGA
GCTGGCCGGAATAACAGGCGATGCTGCACAGATCGTCATTGGCGCCGGGATTAACGTGGCTATGAGGCGC
GTGGAGGAAAGCGTGGTCAATCAGGGCTGGATCACACTGCAGGAAGCAGGGATTAACCTGGACAGGAATA
CTCTGGCCGCTATGCTGATCCGAGAGCTGCGGGCAGCCCTGGAACTGTTCGAGCAGGAAGGCCTGGCTCC
ATATCTGTCACGGTGGGAGAAGCTGGATAACTTCATCAATAGACCCGTGAAGCTGATCATTGGGGACAAA
GAGATTTTCGGGATTAGCCGGGGGATTGATAAACAGGGAGCCCTGCTGCTGGAACAGGACGGAGTTATCA
AACCCTGGATGGGCGGAGAAATCAGTCTGCGGTCTGCCGAAAAGGCTAGCGGCAAGCCCATCCCCAACCC
CCTGCTGGGCCTGGACAGCACCACAACTTTGTACAAAAAAGCAGGCTCCACC
[1428 nt withheld, positions 6283-7710]
TAGGACCCAGCTTTCTTGTACAAAGTTGTGATATCCAGCACAGTGGCGGCCGCTCGACAATCAACCTCTG
GATTACAAAATTTGTGAAAGATTGACTGGTATTCTTAACTATGTTGCTCCTTTTACGCTATGTGGATACG
CTGCTTTAATGCCTTTGTATCATGCTATTGCTTCCCGTATGGCTTTCATTTTCTCCTCCTTGTATAAATC
CTGGTTGCTGTCTCTTTATGAGGAGTTGTGGCCCGTTGTCAGGCAACGTGGCGTGGTGTGCACTGTGTTT
GCTGACGCAACCCCCACTGGTTGGGGCATTGCCACCACCTGTCAGCTCCTTTCCGGGACTTTCGCTTTCC
CCCTCCCTATTGCCACGGCGGAACTCATCGCCGCCTGCCTTGCCCGCTGCTGGACAGGGGCTCGGCTGTT
GGGCACTGACAATTCCGTGGTGTTGTCGGGGAAGCTGACGTCCTTTCCATGGCTGCTCGCCTGTGTTGCC
ACCTGGATTCTGCGCGGGACGTCCTTCTGCTACGTCCCTTCGGCCCTCAATCCAGCGGACCTTCCTTCCC
GCGGCCTGCTGCCGGCTCTGCGGCCTCTTCCGCGTCTTCGCCTTCGCCCTCAGACGAGTCGGATCTCCCT
TTGGGCCGCCTCCCCGCCTGGAATTCTACCGGGTAGGGGAGGCGCTTTTCCCAAGGCAGTCTGGAGCATG
CGCTTTAGCAGCCCCGCTGGGCACTTGGCGCTACACAAGTGGCCTCTGGCCTCGCACACATTCCACATCC
ACCGGTAGGCGCCAACCGGCTCCGTTCTTTGGTGGCCCCTTCGCGCCACCTTCTACTCCTCCCCTAGTCA
GGAAGTTCCCCCCCGCCCCGCAGCTCGCGTCGTGCAGGACGTGACAAATGGAAGTAGCACGTCTCACTAG
TCTCGTGCAGATGGACAGCACCGCTGAGCAATGGAAGCGGGTAGGCCTTTGGGGCAGCGGCCAATAGCAG
CTTTGCTCCTTCGCTTTCTGGGCTCAGAGGCTGGGAAGGGGTGGGTCCGGGGGCGGGCTCAGGGGCGGGC
TCAGGGGCGGGGCGGGCGCCCGAAGGTCCTCCGGAGGCCCGGCATTCTGCACGCTTCAAAAGCGCACGTC
TGCCGCGCTGTTCTCCTCTTCCTCATCTCCGGGCCTTTCGACCTGCAGCCCAAGCTTACCATGACCGAGT
ACAAGCCCACGGTGCGCCTCGCCACCCGCGACGACGTCCCCAGGGCCGTACGCACCCTCGCCGCCGCGTT
CGCCGACTACCCCGCCACGCGCCACACCGTCGATCCGGACCGCCACATCGAGCGGGTCACCGAGCTGCAA
GAACTCTTCCTCACGCGCGTCGGGCTCGACATCGGCAAGGTGTGGGTCGCGGACGACGGCGCCGCGGTGG
CGGTCTGGACCACGCCGGAGAGCGTCGAAGCGGGGGCGGTGTTCGCCGAGATCGGCCCGCGCATGGCCGA
GTTGAGCGGTTCCCGGCTGGCCGCGCAGCAACAGATGGAAGGCCTCCTGGCGCCGCACCGGCCCAAGGAG
CCCGCGTGGTTCCTGGCCACCGTCGGCGTCTCGCCCGACCACCAGGGCAAGGGTCTGGGCAGCGCCGTCG
TGCTCCCCGGAGTGGAGGCGGCCGAGCGCGCCGGGGTGCCCGCCTTCCTGGAGACCTCCGCGCCCCGCAA
CCTCCCCTTCTACGAGCGGCTCGGCTTCACCGTCACCGCCGACGTCGAGGTGCCCGAAGGACCGCGCACC
TGGTGCATGACCCGCAAGCCCGGTGCCTGACGCCCGCCCCACGACCCGCAGCGCCCGACCGAAAGGAGCG
CACGACCCCATGCATCTCGAGGGCCCGGTACCTTTAAGACCAATGACTTACAAGGCAGCTGTAGATCTTA
GCCACTTTTTAAAAGAAAAGGGGGGACTGGAAGGGCTAGCTCACTCCCAACGAAGACAAGATCTGCTTTT
TGCTTGTACTGGGTCTCTCTGGTTAGACCAGATCTGAGCCTGGGAGCTCTCTGGCTAACTAGGGAACCCA
CTGCTTAAGCCTCAATAAAGCTTGCCTTGAGTGCTTCAAGTAGTGTGTGCCCGTCTGTTGTGTGACTCTG
GTAACTAGAGATCCCTCAGACCCTTTTAGTCAGTGTGGAAAATCTCTAGCAGTAGTAGTTCATGTCATCT
TATTATTCAGTATTTATAACTTGCAAAGAAATGAATATCAGAGAGTGAGAGGAACTTGTTTATTGCAGCT
TATAATGGTTACAAATAAAGCAATAGCATCACAAATTTCACAAATAAAGCATTTTTTTCACTGCATTCTA
GTTGTGGTTTGTCCAAACTCATCAATGTATCTTATCATGTCTGGCTCTAGCTATCCCGCCCCTAACTCCG
CCCATCCCGCCCCTAACTCCGCCCAGTTCCGCCCATTCTCCGCCCCATGGCTGACTAATTTTTTTTATTT
ATGCAGAGGCCGAGGCCGCCTCGGCCTCTGAGCTATTCCAGAAGTAGTGAGGAGGCTTTTTTGGAGGCCT
AGGGACGTACCCAATTCGCCCTATAGTGAGTCGTATTACGCGCGCTCACTGGCCGTCGTTTTACAACGTC
GTGACTGGGAAAACCCTGGCGTTACCCAACTTAATCGCCTTGCAGCACATCCCCCTTTCGCCAGCTGGCG
TAATAGCGAAGAGGCCCGCACCGATCGCCCTTCCCAACAGTTGCGCAGCCTGAATGGCGAATGGG
[124 nt withheld, positions 10436-10559]
C
[91 nt withheld, positions 10561-10651]
A
[49 nt withheld, positions 10653-10701]
CCTTTGACGTTGGAGTCCACGTTCTTT
[37 nt withheld, positions 10729-10765]
ACCCTATCTCGGTCTATTCTTTTGATTTATAAGGGATTTTGCCGATTTCGGCCTATTGGTTAAAAAATGA
GCTGATTTAACAAAAATTTAACGCGAATTTTAACAAAATATTAACGCTTACAATTTAGGT
